LOCUS       Exported 3078 bp ds-DNA circular SYN 13-MAY-2021
DEFINITION  MoClo golden gate assembly AE destination vector DVCK-AE-GFP
            (ColE1/kan resistance destination vector with constitutive GFP
            expression for screening..
ACCESSION   .
VERSION     .
KEYWORDS    V35m
SOURCE      synthetic DNA construct
  ORGANISM  synthetic DNA construct
REFERENCE   1 (bases 1 to 3078)
  TITLE     CIDAR MoClo Extension
REFERENCE   2 (bases 1 to 3078)
  AUTHORS   .
  TITLE     Direct Submission
  JOURNAL   Exported May 13, 2021 from SnapGene Server 1.1.58
            http://www.snapgene.com
FEATURES             Location/Qualifiers
     source          1..3078
                     /organism="synthetic DNA construct"
                     /mol_type="other DNA"
     primer_bind     6..24
                     /label=pBRforEco
                     /note="pBR322 vectors, upsteam of EcoRI site, forward
                     primer"
     terminator      28..71
                     /label=bacterial terminator
                     /note="putative bacterial transcription terminator"
     misc_feature    74..95
                     /label=BioBrick prefix
                     /note="BioBrick prefix for parts that do not start with
                     ""ATG"""
     CDS             224..940
                     /codon_start=1
                     /product="Aequoria victoria green fluorescent protein"
                     /label=GFP
                     /translation="MRKGEELFTGVVPILVELDGDVNGHKFSVSGEGEGDATYGKLTLK
                     FICTTGKLPVPWPTLVTTFGYGVQCFARYPDHMKQHDFFKSAMPEGYVQERTIFFKDDG
                     NYKTRAEVKFEGDTLVNRIELKGIDFKEDGNILGHKLEYNYNSHNVYIMADKQKNGIKV
                     NFKIRHNIEDGSVQLADHYQQNTPIGDGPVLLPDNHYLSTQSALSKDPNEKRDHMVLLE
                     FVTAAGITHGMDELYK"
     primer_bind     complement(254..282)
                     /label=GFP-R
                     /note="GFP, reverse primer. Does NOT anneal to EGFP"
     primer_bind     877..897
                     /label=GFP-F
                     /note="GFP, forward primer. Does NOT anneal to EGFP"
     terminator      956..1027
                     /label=rrnB T1 terminator
                     /note="transcription terminator T1 from the E. coli rrnB
                     gene"
     terminator      1043..1070
                     /label=T7Te terminator
                     /note="phage T7 early transcription terminator"
     misc_feature    1180..1200
                     /label=BioBrick suffix
                     /note="universal suffix for all parts"
     terminator      1201..1258
                     /label=his operon terminator
                     /note="This putative transcriptin terminator from the E.
                     coli his operon has a 2-bp deletion introduced during
                     synthesis. Its efficiency has not been determined."
     primer_bind     complement(1282..1299)
                     /label=L4440
                     /note="L4440 vector, forward primer"
     primer_bind     complement(1507..1526)
                     /label=pENTR-R
                     /note="pENTR vectors, reverse primer"
     CDS             1518..2333
                     /codon_start=1
                     /product="aminoglycoside phosphotransferase"
                     /label=KanR
                     /note="confers resistance to kanamycin in bacteria or G418
                     (Geneticin(R)) in eukaryotes"
                     /translation="MSHIQRETSCSRPRLNSNMDADLYGYKWARDNVGQSGATIYRLYG
                     KPDAPELFLKHGKGSVANDVTDEMVRLNWLTEFMPLPTIKHFIRTPDDAWLLTTAIPGK
                     TAFQVLEEYPDSGENIVDALAVFLRRLHSIPVCNCPFNSDRVFRLAQAQSRMNNGLVDA
                     SDFDDERNGWPVEQVWKEMHKLLPFSPDSVVTHGDFSLDNLIFDEGKLIGCIDVGRVGI
                     ADRYQDLAILWNCLGEFSPSLQKRLFQKYGIDNPDMNKLQFHLMLDEFF"
     primer_bind     complement(1591..1610)
                     /label=Kan-R
                     /note="Kanamycin resistance gene, reverse primer"
     rep_origin      complement(2455..3043)
                     /direction=LEFT
                     /label=ori
                     /note="high-copy-number ColE1/pMB1/pBR322/pUC origin of
                     replication"
     primer_bind     complement(2535..2554)
                     /label=pBR322ori-F
                     /note="pBR322 origin, forward primer"
ORIGIN
        1 gcataaatag gcgtatcacg aggcagaatt tcagataaaa aaaatcctta gctttcgcta
       61 aggatgattt ctggaattcg cggccgcttc tagagactag tggaagacat ggagagagac
      121 ctgcaccata tgcggtgaga ctagtggaag acatggagtt gacagctagc tcagtcctag
      181 gtactgtgct agctactaga gtcacacagg aaagtactaa atgatgcgta aaggagaaga
      241 acttttcact ggagttgtcc caattcttgt tgaattagat ggtgatgtta atgggcacaa
      301 attttctgtc agtggagagg gtgaaggtga tgcaacatac ggaaaactta cccttaaatt
      361 tatttgcact actggaaaac tacctgttcc atggccaaca cttgtcacta ctttcggtta
      421 tggtgttcaa tgctttgcga gatacccaga tcatatgaaa cagcatgact ttttcaagag
      481 tgccatgccc gaaggttatg tacaggaaag aactatattt ttcaaagatg acgggaacta
      541 caagacacgt gctgaagtca agtttgaagg tgataccctt gttaatagaa tcgagttaaa
      601 aggtattgat tttaaagaag atggaaacat tcttggacac aaattggaat acaactataa
      661 ctcacacaat gtatacatca tggcagacaa acaaaagaat ggaatcaaag ttaacttcaa
      721 aattagacac aacattgaag atggaagcgt tcaactagca gaccattatc aacaaaatac
      781 tccaattggc gatggccctg tccttttacc agacaaccat tacctgtcca cacaatctgc
      841 cctttcgaaa gatcccaacg aaaagagaga tcacatggtc cttcttgagt ttgtaacagc
      901 tgctgggatt acacatggca tggatgaact atacaaataa taaaggtcca ggcatcaaat
      961 aaaacgaaag gctcagtcga aagactgggc ctttcgtttt atctgttgtt tgtcggtgaa
     1021 cgctctctac tagagtcaca ctggctcacc ttcgggtggg cctttctgcg tttatagctt
     1081 atgtcgttgc gctcactgcc cgctttccag tcgggaaacc tgtcgtgcca gctgcattaa
     1141 tgaatcggcc aacgcgcggg ggtctctgct tatgtcttct actagtagcg gccgctgcag
     1201 tccggcaaaa aagggcaagg tgtcaccacc ctgccctttt tctttaaaac cgaaaagatt
     1261 acttcgcgtt atgcaggctt cctcgctcac tgactcgctg cgctcggtcg ttcggctgcg
     1321 gcgagcggta tcagctcact caaaggcggt aagtcgcgtg ttatacgccc gttatccatg
     1381 ggtatggaca gttttccctt tgatatgtaa cgcacgttgt gtctcaaaat ctctgatgtt
     1441 acattgcaca agataaaaat atatcatcat gaacaataaa actgtctgct tacataaaca
     1501 gtaatacaag gggtgttatg agccatattc aacgggaaac gtcttgctcc cgtccgcgct
     1561 taaactccaa catggacgct gatttatatg ggtataaatg ggctcgcgat aatgtcgggc
     1621 aatcaggtgc gacaatctat cgcttgtatg ggaagcccga tgcgccagag ttgtttctga
     1681 aacatggcaa aggtagcgtt gccaatgatg ttacagatga gatggtccgt ctcaactggc
     1741 tgacggagtt tatgcctctc ccgaccatca agcattttat ccgtactcct gatgatgcgt
     1801 ggttactcac caccgcgatt cctgggaaaa cagccttcca ggtattagaa gaatatcctg
     1861 attcaggtga aaatattgtt gatgcgctgg ccgtgttcct gcgccggtta cattcgattc
     1921 ctgtttgtaa ttgtcctttt aacagcgatc gtgtatttcg tcttgctcag gcgcaatcac
     1981 gcatgaataa cggtttggtt gatgcgagtg attttgatga cgagcgtaat ggctggcctg
     2041 ttgaacaagt ctggaaagaa atgcacaagc tcttgccatt ctcaccggat tcagtcgtca
     2101 ctcatggtga tttctcactt gataacctta tttttgacga ggggaaatta ataggttgta
     2161 ttgatgttgg acgggtcgga atcgcagacc gttaccagga ccttgccatt ctttggaact
     2221 gcctcggtga gttttctcct tcattacaga aacggctttt tcaaaaatat ggtattgata
     2281 atcctgatat gaataaattg cagtttcatt tgatgctcga tgagtttttc taataatact
     2341 agcagaaatc atccttagcg aaagctaagg atttttttta tctgattacc gcctttgagt
     2401 gagcgtcgac ctagtcctag ccaggaaccg taaaaaggcc gcgttgctgg cgtttttcca
     2461 taggctccgc ccccctgacg agcatcacaa aaatcgacgc tcaagtcaga ggtggcgaaa
     2521 cccgacagga ctataaagat accaggcgtt tccccctgga agctccctcg tgcgctctcc
     2581 tgttccgacc ctgccgctta ccggatacct gtccgccttt ctcccttcgg gaagcgtggc
     2641 gctttctcat agctcacgct gtaggtatct cagttcggtg taggtcgttc gctccaagct
     2701 gggctgtgtg cacgaacccc ccgttcagcc cgaccgctgc gccttatccg gtaactatcg
     2761 tcttgagtcc aacccggtaa gacacgactt atcgccactg gcagcagcca ctggtaacag
     2821 gattagcaga gcgaggtatg taggcggtgc tacagagttc ttgaagtggt ggcctaacta
     2881 cggctacact agaagaacag tatttggtat ctgcgctctg ctgaagccag ttaccttcgg
     2941 aaaaagagtt ggtagctctt gatccggcaa acaaaccacc gctggtagcg gtggtttttt
     3001 tgtttgcaag cagcagatta cgcgcagaaa aaaaggatct caagaagatc ctttgatctt
     3061 ttctacgggg tctgacgc
//
