[The description below was written by a language model from this plasmid's Addgene catalogue record and the feature table of its GenBank file.]
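Description:
V35m (DVCK-AE-GFP) is a small synthetic-biology destination vector of 3078 bp, built on the DVK backbone for MoClo Golden Gate assembly in E. coli and associated with a CIDAR MoClo extension part set. It replicates from a high-copy ColE1/pMB1-type origin and is selected through a KanR gene encoding aminoglycoside phosphotransferase, which confers kanamycin resistance. The "AE" designation indicates that the cloning site accepts assemblies carrying the A and E fusion overhangs of the MoClo scheme. The Type IIS restriction sites and the overhangs themselves are not annotated in the feature table, so their exact positions cannot be read from the record.

The cloning region holds a roughly 1.1 kb screening cassette. It contains an Aequorea victoria GFP coding sequence followed by tandem rrnB T1 and T7Te transcription terminators. The catalogue describes GFP expression as constitutive, but the promoter and ribosome binding site that drive it are not annotated, although an unannotated stretch upstream of the coding sequence presumably contains them. The cassette lies between a BioBrick prefix and suffix. These are in turn flanked by a putative bacterial terminator upstream and a his operon terminator downstream, which would help insulate the cloning site from transcription originating in the backbone.

In use, the GFP cassette serves as a visual dropout marker. A successful Golden Gate reaction is expected to replace it with the assembled parts, so correct clones give non-fluorescent colonies while colonies carrying uncut or religated vector stay green. This provides a fluorescence-based alternative to other colony screens when building transcription units or multi-part devices in a kanamycin-resistant, high-copy context.
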