Addgene plasmid #121042: V35m
Purpose: MoClo golden gate assembly AE destination vector DVCK-AE-GFP (ColE1/kan resistance destination vector with constitutive GFP expression for screening.
Depositing lab: Richard Murray. Depositing organization: California Institute of Technology.
Backbone
  Vector backbone: DVK
  Backbone size w/o insert (bp): 2017
  Vector type: Synthetic Biology
Growth in bacteria
  Bacterial resistance: Kanamycin, 50 μg/mL
  Growth temperature: 37°C
  Growth strain: JM109
  Copy number: High Copy
Gene/Insert
  Gene/Insert name: Kan destination vector with ColE1 origin and GFP selection
  Species: Synthetic
  Insert size (bp): 1061
  Cloning method: Gibson Cloning
  Sequencing primers: 5′ AAATAGGCGTATCACGAGGCA; 3′ TTACCGCCTTTGAGTGAGCTG
Terms and licenses: Academic/Nonprofit Terms; Industry Terms: Not Available to Industry
Depositor comments: Please see Supplemental Documents for annotated Genbank file.
How to cite: V35m was a gift from Richard Murray (Addgene plasmid # 121042 ; http://n2t.net/addgene:121042 ; RRID:Addgene_121042)
