>Addgene plasmid #121042 | V35m | depositor partial sequence | sequence record 230138 | insert sequence
GGAGAGAGACCTGCACCATATGCGGTGAGACTAGTGGAAGACATGGAGTTGACAGCTAGCTCAGTCCTAG
GTACTGTGCTAGCTACTAGAGTCACACAGGAAAGTACTAAATGATGCGTAAAGGAGAAGAACTTTTCACT
GGAGTTGTCCCAATTCTTGTTGAATTAGATGGTGATGTTAATGGGCACAAATTTTCTGTCAGTGGAGAGG
GTGAAGGTGATGCAACATACGGAAAACTTACCCTTAAATTTATTTGCACTACTGGAAAACTACCTGTTCC
ATGGCCAACACTTGTCACTACTTTCGGTTATGGTGTTCAATGCTTTGCGAGATACCCAGATCATATGAAA
CAGCATGACTTTTTCAAGAGTGCCATGCCCGAAGGTTATGTACAGGAAAGAACTATATTTTTCAAAGATG
ACGGGAACTACAAGACACGTGCTGAAGTCAAGTTTGAAGGTGATACCCTTGTTAATAGAATCGAGTTAAA
AGGTATTGATTTTAAAGAAGATGGAAACATTCTTGGACACAAATTGGAATACAACTATAACTCACACAAT
GTATACATCATGGCAGACAAACAAAAGAATGGAATCAAAGTTAACTTCAAAATTAGACACAACATTGAAG
ATGGAAGCGTTCAACTAGCAGACCATTATCAACAAAATACTCCAATTGGCGATGGCCCTGTCCTTTTACC
AGACAACCATTACCTGTCCACACAATCTGCCCTTTCGAAAGATCCCAACGAAAAGAGAGATCACATGGTC
CTTCTTGAGTTTGTAACAGCTGCTGGGATTACACATGGCATGGATGAACTATACAAATAATAAAGGTCCA
GGCATCAAATAAAACGAAAGGCTCAGTCGAAAGACTGGGCCTTTCGTTTTATCTGTTGTTTGTCGGTGAA
CGCTCTCTACTAGAGTCACACTGGCTCACCTTCGGGTGGGCCTTTCTGCGTTTATAGCTTATGTCGTTGC
GCTCACTGCCCGCTTTCCAGTCGGGAAACCTGTCGTGCCAGCTGCATTAATGAATCGGCCAACGCGCGGG
GGTCTCTGCTT
